Addgene plasmid #197170: pAAV-CAG-miRFP670-2-P2A-GFP
Purpose: Expresses the protein of miRFP670-2-P2A-GFP in mammalian cells
Depositing lab: Kiryl Piatkevich. Depositing organization: Westlake University. Publication: Quantitative assessment of near-infrared fluorescent proteins. Zhang H, Papadaki S, Sun X, Wang X, Drobizhev M, Yao L, Rehbock M, Koster RW, Wu L, Namikawa K, Piatkevich KD. Nat Methods. 2023 Sep 4. doi: 10.1038/s41592-023-01975-z. PubMed 37666982.
Backbone
  Vector backbone: pAAV-CAG-WPRE
  Vector type: AAV
Growth in bacteria
  Bacterial resistance: Ampicillin, 100 μg/mL
  Growth temperature: 37°C
  Growth strain: NEB Stable
  Copy number: High Copy
Gene/Insert
  Gene/Insert name: miRFP670-2-P2A-GFP
  Species: M. musculus (mouse)
  Cloning method: Gibson Cloning
Terms and licenses: Academic/Nonprofit Terms; Industry Terms: Not Available to Industry
Depositor comments: Please visit https://www.researchsquare.com/article/rs-797586/v1 for preprint.
How to cite: pAAV-CAG-miRFP670-2-P2A-GFP was a gift from Kiryl Piatkevich (Addgene plasmid # 197170 ; http://n2t.net/addgene:197170 ; RRID:Addgene_197170)
