[The description below was written by a language model from this plasmid's Addgene catalogue record and pLannotate feature annotations shown in this document.]
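Description:
pAAV-CAG-miRFP670-2-P2A-GFP is an adeno-associated virus transfer plasmid built on the pAAV-CAG-WPRE backbone for expressing two fluorescent proteins from one transcript in mammalian cells. It is maintained in E. coli through a high-copy ColE1/pUC-type origin with ampicillin selection (β-lactamase under its own promoter), and it also carries an f1 phage origin. Two AAV2 inverted terminal repeats, one annotated as partial, flank the expression cassette. These are the cis elements needed for replication and packaging of the intervening DNA into AAV particles when rep, cap and helper functions are supplied in trans. The recombination-reducing growth strain listed is consistent with the instability of ITR repeats.

The cassette is driven by the composite CAG promoter, annotated here as a CMV immediate-early enhancer fragment, the chicken β-actin promoter and chimeric β-actin/β-globin intron sequence, which gives strong, broadly active expression. Downstream lies the coding sequence for miRFP670-2, a near-infrared fluorescent protein derived from a Rhodopseudomonas palustris bacteriophytochrome that needs biliverdin as its chromophore, followed by EGFP. The gap between the two reading frames corresponds to the P2A self-cleaving peptide named in the construct title, although the feature table does not annotate it separately. P2A causes ribosomal skipping, so the two proteins are produced separately in roughly equal amounts. The catalogue lists mouse as the insert species, which does not match the bacterial and jellyfish origins of the annotated proteins. A WPRE enhances transcript stability and expression, and an SV40 polyadenylation signal terminates the message.

Green fluorescence can serve as an internal reference for normalising the near-infrared signal, which fits the associated work on quantitative comparison of near-infrared fluorescent proteins.
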