Features (pLannotate 1.2.2; 19 found; start..end, strand, type, name):
     31..279     +  enhancer       CMV enhancer (fragment): human cytomegalovirus immediate early enhancer
    281..558     +  promoter       chicken β-actin promoter: No description available
    559..694     +  intron         hybrid intron (fragment): hybrid between chicken β-actin (CBA) and minute virus of mice (MMV) introns (Gray et al., 2011)
    783..913     +  intron         chimeric intron (fragment): chimera between introns from chicken β-actin and rabbit β-globin
    911..973     +  CDS            HBB (fragment): HBB_LEPEU - Experimental evidence at protein level: Swiss-Prot protein existence level 1. Involved in oxygen transport from the lung to the various peripheral tissues. From Lepus europaeus (European hare).
    985..1917    +  CDS            miRFP670-2: miRFP670-2 is a basic (constitutively fluorescent) near ir fluorescent protein published in 2020, derived from Rhodopseudomonas palustris CGA009. It has low acid sensitivity. It requires the cofactor biliverdin for fluorescence.
   2011..2727    +  CDS            EGFP: the original enhanced GFP (Yang et al., 1996) mammalian codon-optimized
   2728..2752    +  misc_feature   MCS (fragment): pBluescript multiple cloning site
   2752..3340    +  misc_feature   WPRE: woodchuck hepatitis virus posttranscriptional regulatory element
   3383..3504    -  polyA_signal   SV40 poly(A) signal: SV40 polyadenylation signal
   3527..3595    -  CDS            large T antigen (fragment): large T antigen from SV40 (simian virus 40)
   3666..3799    +  repeat_region  AAV2 ITR: inverted terminal repeat of adeno-associated virus serotype 2 inverted
   3793..3849    -  CDS            lacI (fragment): lac repressor; lacI; The lac repressor binds to the lac operator to inhibit transcription in E. coli. This inhibition can be relieved by adding lactose or isopropyl-β-D-thiogalactopyranoside (IPTG).
   4032..4620    -  rep_origin     ori: high-copy-number ColE1/pMB1/pBR322/pUC origin of replication
   4791..5651    -  CDS            AmpR: β-lactamase; bla; confers resistance to ampicillin, carbenicillin, and related antibiotics
   5652..5756    -  promoter       AmpR promoter: bla
   5809..6237    -  rep_origin     f1 ori (sequence partly withheld): f1 bacteriophage origin of replication; arrow indicates direction of (+) strand synthesis
   6242..6311    -  CDS            lacZα (fragment): LacZα fragment of β-galactosidase; lacZ fragment
   6306..6438    -  repeat_region  AAV2 ITR (fragment): inverted terminal repeat of adeno-associated virus serotype 2 inverted
>Addgene plasmid #197170 | pAAV-CAG-miRFP670-2-P2A-GFP | addgene full sequence | sequence record 387203 | Addgene NGS Result
TATCTACGTAGCCATGCTCTAGGAAGAGTACCATTGACGTCAATAATGACGTATGTTCCCATAGTAACGC
CAATAGGGACTTTCCATTGACGTCAATGGGTGGAGTATTTACGGTAAACTGCCCACTTGGCAGTACATCA
AGTGTATCATATGCCAAGTACGCCCCCTATTGACGTCAATGACGGTAAATGGCCCGCCTGGCATTATGCC
CAGTACATGACCTTATGGGACTTTCCTACTTGGCAGTACATCTACGTATTAGTCATCGCTATTACCATGG
TCGAGGTGAGCCCCACGTTCTGCTTCACTCTCCCCATCTCCCCCCCCTCCCCACCCCCAATTTTGTATTT
ATTTATTTTTTAATTATTTTGTGCAGCGATGGGGGCGGGGGGGGGGGGGGGGCGCGCGCCAGGCGGGGCG
GGGCGGGGCGAGGGGCGGGGCGGGGCGAGGCGGAGAGGTGCGGCGGCAGCCAATCAGAGCGGCGCGCTCC
GAAAGTTTCCTTTTATGGCGAGGCGGCGGCGGCGGCGGCCCTATAAAAAGCGAAGCGCGCGGCGGGCGGG
AGTCGCTGCGCGCTGCCTTCGCCCCGTGCCCCGCTCCGCCGCCGCCTCGCGCCGCCCGCCCCGGCTCTGA
CTGACCGCGTTACTCCCACAGGTGAGCGGGCGGGACGGCCCTTCTCCTCCGGGCTGTAATTAGCGCTTGG
TTTAATGACGGCTTGTTTCTTTTCTGTGGCTGCGTGAAAGCCTTGAGGGGCTCCGGGAGGGCCCTTTGTG
CGGGGGGAGCGGCTCGGGGCTGTCCGCGGGGGGACGGCTGCCTTCGGGGGGGACGGGGCAGGGCGGGGTT
CGGCTTCTGGCGTGTGACCGGCGGCTCTAGAGCCTCTGCTAACCATGTTCATGCCTTCTTCTTTTTCCTA
CAGCTCCTGGGCAACGTGCTGGTTATTGTGCTGTCTCATCATTTTGGCAAAGAATTGGATCCGGTACCGC
CACCATGGCGCGTAAGGTCGATCTCACCTCCTGCGATCGCGAGCCGATCCACATCCCCGGCAGCATTCAG
CCGTGCGGCTGCCTGCTAGCCTGCGACGCGCAGGCGGTGCGGATCACGCGCATTACGGAAAATGCCGGCG
CGTTCTTTGGACGCGAAACTCCGCGGGTCGGTGAGCTACTCGCCGATTACTTCGGCGAGACCGAAGCCCA
TGCGCTGCGCAACGCACTGGCGCAGTCCTCCGATCCAAAGCGACCGGCGCTGATCTTCGGTTGGCGCGAC
GGCCTGACCGGCCGCACCTTCGACATCTCACTGCATCGCCATGACGGTACATCGATCATCGAGTTCGAGC
CTGCGGCGGCCGAACAGGCCGACAATCCGCTGCGGCTGACGCGGCAGATCATCGCGCGCACCAAAGAACT
GAAGTCGCTCGAAGAGATGGCCGCACGGGTGCCGCGCTATCTGCAGGCGATGCTCGGCTATCACCGCGTG
ATGTTGTACCGCTTCGCGGACGACGGCTCCGGGATGGTGATCGGCGAGGCGAAGCGCAGCGACCTCGAGA
GCTTTCTCGGTCAGCACTTTCCGGCGTCGCTGGTCCCGCAGCAGGCGCGGCTACTGTACTTGAAGAACGC
GATCCGCGTGGTCTCGGATTCGCGCGGCATCAGCAGCCGGATCGTGCCCGAGCACGACGCCTCCGGCGCC
GCGCTCGATCTGTCGTTCGCGCACCTGCGCAGCATCTCGCCCTGCCATCTCGAATTTCTGCGGAACATGG
GCGTCAGCGCCTCGATGTCGCTGTCGATCATCATTGACGGCACGCTATGGGGATTGATCATCTGTCATCA
TTACGAGCCGCGTGCCGTGCCGATGGCGCAGCGCGTCGCGGCCAAAAGGTTCGCCGAGCGCTTATCGACG
CACTTCACCGCCGCCCACCACCAACGCCGACCGGTTCACGTGGGAAGTGGGGCTACAAACTTCTCACTGC
TGAAACAGGCCGGGGATGTGGAGGAAAACCCAGGACCACACGTGACTAGTGTGAGCAAGGGCGAGGAGCT
GTTCACCGGGGTGGTGCCCATCCTGGTCGAGCTGGACGGCGACGTAAACGGCCACAAGTTCAGCGTGTCC
GGCGAGGGCGAGGGCGATGCCACCTACGGCAAGCTGACCCTGAAGTTCATCTGCACCACCGGCAAGCTGC
CCGTGCCCTGGCCCACCCTCGTGACCACCCTGACCTACGGCGTGCAGTGCTTCAGCCGCTACCCCGACCA
CATGAAGCAGCACGACTTCTTCAAGTCCGCCATGCCCGAAGGCTACGTCCAGGAGCGCACCATCTTCTTC
AAGGACGACGGCAACTACAAGACCCGCGCCGAGGTGAAGTTCGAGGGCGACACCCTGGTGAACCGCATCG
AGCTGAAGGGCATCGACTTCAAGGAGGACGGCAACATCCTGGGGCACAAGCTGGAGTACAACTACAACAG
CCACAACGTCTATATCATGGCCGACAAGCAGAAGAACGGCATCAAGGTGAACTTCAAGATCCGCCACAAC
ATCGAGGACGGCAGCGTGCAGCTCGCCGACCACTACCAGCAGAACACCCCCATCGGCGACGGCCCCGTGC
TGCTGCCCGACAACCACTACCTGAGCACCCAGTCCGCCCTGAGCAAAGACCCCAACGAGAAGCGCGATCA
CATGGTCCTGCTGGAGTTCGTGACCGCCGCCGGGATCACTCTCGGCATGGACGAGCTGTACAAGTAAGAA
TTCGATATCAAGCTTATCGATAATCAACCTCTGGATTACAAAATTTGTGAAAGATTGACTGGTATTCTTA
ACTATGTTGCTCCTTTTACGCTATGTGGATACGCTGCTTTAATGCCTTTGTATCATGCTATTGCTTCCCG
TATGGCTTTCATTTTCTCCTCCTTGTATAAATCCTGGTTGCTGTCTCTTTATGAGGAGTTGTGGCCCGTT
GTCAGGCAACGTGGCGTGGTGTGCACTGTGTTTGCTGACGCAACCCCCACTGGTTGGGGCATTGCCACCA
CCTGTCAGCTCCTTTCCGGGACTTTCGCTTTCCCCCTCCCTATTGCCACGGCGGAACTCATCGCCGCCTG
CCTTGCCCGCTGCTGGACAGGGGCTCGGCTGTTGGGCACTGACAATTCCGTGGTGTTGTCGGGGAAATCA
TCGTCCTTTCCTTGGCTGCTCGCCTGTGTTGCCACCTGGATTCTGCGCGGGACGTCCTTCTGCTACGTCC
CTTCGGCCCTCAATCCAGCGGACCTTCCTTCCCGCGGCCTGCTGCCGGCTCTGCGGCCTCTTCCGCGTCT
TCGCCTTCGCCCTCAGACGAGTCGGATCTCCCTTTGGGCCGCCTCCCCGCATCGATACCGTCGACCCGGG
CGGCCGCTTCGAGCAGACATGATAAGATACATTGATGAGTTTGGACAAACCACAACTAGAATGCAGTGAA
AAAAATGCTTTATTTGTGAAATTTGTGATGCTATTGCTTTATTTGTAACCATTATAAGCTGCAATAAACA
AGTTAACAACAACAATTGCATTCATTTTATGTTTCAGGTTCAGGGGGAGATGTGGGAGGTTTTTTAAAGC
AAGTAAAACCTCTACAAATGTGGTAAAATCGATAAGGATCTTCCTAGAGCATGGCTACGTAGATAAGTAG
CATGGCGGGTTAATCATTAACTACAAGGAACCCCTAGTGATGGAGTTGGCCACTCCCTCTCTGCGCGCTC
GCTCGCTCACTGAGGCCGGGCGACCAAAGGTCGCCCGACGCCCGGGCTTTGCCCGGGCGGCCTCAGTGAG
CGAGCGAGCGCGCAGCTGCATTAATGAATCGGCCAACGCGCGGGGAGAGGCGGTTTGCGTATTGGGCGCT
CTTCCGCTTCCTCGCTCACTGACTCGCTGCGCTCGGTCGTTCGGCTGCGGCGAGCGGTATCAGCTCACTC
AAAGGCGGTAATACGGTTATCCACAGAATCAGGGGATAACGCAGGAAAGAACATGTGAGCAAAAGGCCAG
CAAAAGGCCAGGAACCGTAAAAAGGCCGCGTTGCTGGCGTTTTTCCATAGGCTCCGCCCCCCTGACGAGC
ATCACAAAAATCGACGCTCAAGTCAGAGGTGGCGAAACCCGACAGGACTATAAAGATACCAGGCGTTTCC
CCCTGGAAGCTCCCTCGTGCGCTCTCCTGTTCCGACCCTGCCGCTTACCGGATACCTGTCCGCCTTTCTC
CCTTCGGGAAGCGTGGCGCTTTCTCATAGCTCACGCTGTAGGTATCTCAGTTCGGTGTAGGTCGTTCGCT
CCAAGCTGGGCTGTGTGCACGAACCCCCCGTTCAGCCCGACCGCTGCGCCTTATCCGGTAACTATCGTCT
TGAGTCCAACCCGGTAAGACACGACTTATCGCCACTGGCAGCAGCCACTGGTAACAGGATTAGCAGAGCG
AGGTATGTAGGCGGTGCTACAGAGTTCTTGAAGTGGTGGCCTAACTACGGCTACACTAGAAGAACAGTAT
TTGGTATCTGCGCTCTGCTGAAGCCAGTTACCTTCGGAAAAAGAGTTGGTAGCTCTTGATCCGGCAAACA
AACCACCGCTGGTAGCGGTGGTTTTTTTGTTTGCAAGCAGCAGATTACGCGCAGAAAAAAAGGATCTCAA
GAAGATCCTTTGATCTTTTCTACGGGGTCTGACGCTCAGTGGAACGAAAACTCACGTTAAGGGATTTTGG
TCATGAGATTATCAAAAAGGATCTTCACCTAGATCCTTTTAAATTAAAAATGAAGTTTTAAATCAATCTA
AAGTATATATGAGTAAACTTGGTCTGACAGTTACCAATGCTTAATCAGTGAGGCACCTATCTCAGCGATC
TGTCTATTTCGTTCATCCATAGTTGCCTGACTCCCCGTCGTGTAGATAACTACGATACGGGAGGGCTTAC
CATCTGGCCCCAGTGCTGCAATGATACCGCGAGACCCACGCTCACCGGCTCCAGATTTATCAGCAATAAA
CCAGCCAGCCGGAAGGGCCGAGCGCAGAAGTGGTCCTGCAACTTTATCCGCCTCCATCCAGTCTATTAAT
TGTTGCCGGGAAGCTAGAGTAAGTAGTTCGCCAGTTAATAGTTTGCGCAACGTTGTTGCCATTGCTACAG
GCATCGTGGTGTCACGCTCGTCGTTTGGTATGGCTTCATTCAGCTCCGGTTCCCAACGATCAAGGCGAGT
TACATGATCCCCCATGTTGTGCAAAAAAGCGGTTAGCTCCTTCGGTCCTCCGATCGTTGTCAGAAGTAAG
TTGGCCGCAGTGTTATCACTCATGGTTATGGCAGCACTGCATAATTCTCTTACTGTCATGCCATCCGTAA
GATGCTTTTCTGTGACTGGTGAGTACTCAACCAAGTCATTCTGAGAATAGTGTATGCGGCGACCGAGTTG
CTCTTGCCCGGCGTCAATACGGGATAATACCGCGCCACATAGCAGAACTTTAAAAGTGCTCATCATTGGA
AAACGTTCTTCGGGGCGAAAACTCTCAAGGATCTTACCGCTGTTGAGATCCAGTTCGATGTAACCCACTC
GTGCACCCAACTGATCTTCAGCATCTTTTACTTTCACCAGCGTTTCTGGGTGAGCAAAAACAGGAAGGCA
AAATGCCGCAAAAAAGGGAATAAGGGCGACACGGAAATGTTGAATACTCATACTCTTCCTTTTTCAATAT
TATTGAAGCATTTATCAGGGTTATTGTCTCATGAGCGGATACATATTTGAATGTATTTAGAAAAATAAAC
AAATAGGGGTTCCGCGCACATTTCCCCGAAAAGTGCCACCTAAATTGTAAGCGTTAATATTTTGTTAAAA
TTCGCGTTAAATTTTTGTTAAATCAGCTCATTTTTTAACCAATAGGCCGAAATCGGCAAAATCCCTTATA
AATCAAAAGAATAGACCGAGATAGGGT
[37 nt withheld, positions 5908-5944]
AAAGAACGTGGACTCCAACGTCAAAGG
[49 nt withheld, positions 5972-6020]
T
[91 nt withheld, positions 6022-6112]
G
[124 nt withheld, positions 6114-6237]
CCCATTCGCCATTCAGGCTGCGCAACTGTTGGGAAGGGCGATCGGTGCGGGCCTCTTCGCTATTACGCCA
GCTGCGCGCTCGCTCGCTCACTGAGGCCGCCCGGGCAAAGCCCGGGCGTCGGGCGACCTTTGGTCGCCCG
GCCTCAGTGAGCGAGCGAGCGCGCAGAGAGGGAGTGGCCAACTCCATCACTAGGGGTTCCTTGTAGTTAA
TGATTAACCCGCCATGCTACT
